>Addgene plasmid #29351 | pGEX-5X-1-DJ1-D149A | addgene partial sequence | sequence record 34748 | 29351 with pGEX-5
ATCTGATCGAGGTCGTGGGATCCCCGAATTCATGGCTTCCAAAAGAGCTCTGGTCATCCTGGCTAAAGGA
GCAGAGGAAATGGAGACGGTCATCCCTGTAGATGTCATGAGGCGAGCTGGGATTAAGGTCACCGTTGCAG
GCCTGGCTGGAAAAGACCCAGTACAGTGTAGCCGTGATGTGGTCATTTGTCCTGATGCCAGCCTTGAAGA
TGCAAAAAAAGAGGGACCATATGATGTGGTGGTTCTACCAGGAGGTAATCTGGGCGCACAGAATTTATCT
GAGTCTGCTGCTGTGAAGGAGATACTGAAGGAGCAGGAAAACCGGAAGGGCCTGATAGCCGCCATCTGTG
CAGGTCCTACTGCTCTGTTGGCTCATGAAATAGGTTTTGGAAGTAAAGTTACAACACACCCTCTTGCTAA
AGACAAAATGATGAATGGAGGTCATTACACCTACTCTGAGAATCGTGTGGAAAAAGCCGGCCTGATTCTT
ACAAGCCGGGGGCCTGGGACCAGCTTCGAGTTTGCGCTTGCAATTGTTGAAGCCCTGAATGGCAAGGAGG
TGGCGGCTCAAGTGAAGGCTCCACTTGTTCTTAAAGACTAGCTCGAGCGGCCGCATCGTGACTGACTGAC
GATCTGCCTCGCGCGTTTCGGTGATGACGGTGAAAACCTCTGACACATGCAGCTCCCGGAGACGGTCACA
GCTTGTCTGTAAGCGGATGCCGGGAGCAGACAAGCCCGTCAGGGCGCGTCAGCGGGTGTTGGCGGGTGTC
GGGGCGCAGCCATGACCCAGTCACGTAGCGATAGCGGAGTGTATAATTCTTGAAGACGAAAGGGCCTCGT
GATACGCCTATTTTTATAGGTTAATGTCATGATAA
