[The description below was written by a language model from this plasmid's Addgene catalogue record.]
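Description:
pGEX-5X-1-DJ1-D149A is a bacterial expression plasmid built on the commercial pGEX-5X-1 backbone (about 5 kb without insert). It produces human DJ-1, the product of the PARK7 gene, as a glutathione S-transferase fusion protein. The plasmid is maintained at high copy number in E. coli under ampicillin selection. No feature table accompanies the record, so the promoter, origin and other backbone elements are not listed explicitly. pGEX-series vectors generally drive the GST fusion from an IPTG-inducible tac promoter with a plasmid-borne lacI repressor, and the 5X variants place a Factor Xa cleavage site between GST and the cloning site so that the tag can be removed after purification.

The insert is the human DJ-1 coding sequence carrying an Asp149Ala substitution. It was introduced by restriction enzyme cloning, although the sites used are not stated. The insert is placed downstream of the backbone-encoded GST, so the tag sits at the N terminus of the mutant protein. This arrangement allows the recombinant protein to be captured on glutathione affinity resin.

DJ-1 is linked to inherited forms of Parkinson's disease, and the associated publication examines how DJ-1 mutations and polymorphisms affect protein stability and subcellular localization. The construct is therefore suited to producing purified D149A DJ-1 for biochemical comparison with wild-type protein or other variants, for example in stability, interaction or pull-down experiments, though the record does not specify a particular application.
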