Addgene plasmid #29351: pGEX-5X-1-DJ1-D149A
Depositing lab: Mark Cookson. Depositing organization: National Institute on Aging (NIA). Publication: Effects of DJ-1 mutations and polymorphisms on protein stability and subcellular localization. Blackinton J, Ahmad R, Miller DW, van der Brug MP, Canet-Aviles RM, Hague SM, Kaleem M, Cookson MR. Brain Res Mol Brain Res. 2005 Mar 24. 134(1):76-83. 10.1016/j.molbrainres.2004.09.004 PubMed 15790532.
Backbone
  Vector backbone: pGEX-5X-1
  Backbone manufacturer: Amersham
  Backbone size w/o insert (bp): 5000
  Vector type: Bacterial Expression
Growth in bacteria
  Bacterial resistance: Ampicillin, 100 μg/mL
  Growth temperature: 37°C
  Growth strain: DH5alpha
  Copy number: High Copy
Gene/Insert
  Gene/Insert name: DJ1
  Species: H. sapiens (human)
  Mutation: Asp149Ala
  GenBank ID: AF021819
  Entrez Gene: PARK7 (a.k.a. DJ-1, DJ1, GATD2, HEL-S-67p)
  Tag / fusion protein: GST (N terminal on backbone)
  Cloning method: Restriction Enzyme
  Sequencing primers: 5′ pGEX5'; 3′ pGEX3'
Terms and licenses: Academic/Nonprofit Terms; Industry Terms: Not Available to Industry
How to cite: pGEX-5X-1-DJ1-D149A was a gift from Mark Cookson (Addgene plasmid # 29351 ; http://n2t.net/addgene:29351 ; RRID:Addgene_29351)
